LOCUS       Exported 2178 bp ds-DNA circular SYN 13-MAY-2021
DEFINITION  Phytobricks Level 0 part.
ACCESSION   .
VERSION     .
KEYWORDS    pEPYC0CM0391
SOURCE      synthetic DNA construct
  ORGANISM  synthetic DNA construct
REFERENCE   1 (bases 1 to 2178)
  AUTHORS   Cai YM, Kallam K, Tidd H, Gendarini G, Salzman A, Patron NJ
  TITLE     Rational design of minimal synthetic promoters for plants.
  JOURNAL   Nucleic Acids Res. 2020 Aug 28. pii: 5897334. doi:
            10.1093/nar/gkaa682.
  PUBMED    32856047
REFERENCE   2 (bases 1 to 2178)
  AUTHORS   .
  TITLE     Direct Submission
  JOURNAL   Exported May 13, 2021 from SnapGene Server 1.1.58
            http://www.snapgene.com
FEATURES             Location/Qualifiers
     source          1..2178
                     /organism="synthetic DNA construct"
                     /mol_type="other DNA"
     primer_bind     39..56
                     /label=L4440
                     /note="L4440 vector, forward primer"
     terminator      80..137
                     /label=his operon terminator
                     /note="This putative transcriptin terminator from the E.
                     coli his operon has a 2-bp deletion introduced during
                     synthesis. Its efficiency has not been determined."
     terminator      291..334
                     /label=bacterial terminator
                     /note="putative bacterial transcription terminator"
     primer_bind     complement(338..356)
                     /label=pBRforEco
                     /note="pBR322 vectors, upsteam of EcoRI site, forward
                     primer"
     CDS             518..1177
                     /codon_start=1
                     /gene="cat"
                     /product="chloramphenicol acetyltransferase"
                     /label=CmR
                     /note="confers resistance to chloramphenicol"
                     /translation="MEKKITGYTTVDISQWHRKEHFEAFQSVAQCTYNQTVQLDITAFL
                     KTVKKNKHKFYPAFIHILARLMNAHPEFRMAMKDGELVIWDSVHPCYTVFHEQTETFSS
                     LWSEYHDDFRQFLHIYSQDVACYGENLAYFPKGFIENMFFVSANPWVSFTSFDLNVANM
                     DNFFAPVFTMGKYYTQGDKVLMPLAIQVHHAVCDGFHVGRMLNELQQYCDEWQGGA"
     primer_bind     complement(584..603)
                     /label=CAT-R
                     /note="Chloramphenicol resistance gene, reverse primer"
     terminator      1198..1292
                     /label=lambda t0 terminator
                     /note="transcription terminator from phage lambda"
     rep_origin      1475..2063
                     /direction=RIGHT
                     /label=ori
                     /note="high-copy-number ColE1/pMB1/pBR322/pUC origin of
                     replication"
     primer_bind     1964..1983
                     /label=pBR322ori-F
                     /note="pBR322 origin, forward primer"
ORIGIN
        1 gagctgatac cgctcgccgc agccgaacga ccgagcgcag cgagtcagtg agcgaggaag
       61 cctgcataac gcgaagtaat cttttcggtt ttaaagaaaa agggcagggt ggtgacacct
      121 tgcccttttt tgccggactg cagggtctcg agtacattat atacaaatca gtcactactg
      181 ctttcaatga atagcaaaac cttatatagc gcaataatgg ttcgcaataa tggttcgcaa
      241 taatggttcc tcactaaaac gacacgcctc cctcctgaga ccgaattcca gaaatcatcc
      301 ttagcgaaag ctaaggattt tttttatctg aaattctgcc tcgtgatacg cctattttta
      361 taggttaatg tcatgataat aatggtttct tagacgtcag gtggcactcg agttgatcgg
      421 gcacgtaaga ggttccaact ttcaccataa tgaaataaga tcactaccgg gcgtattttt
      481 tgagttatcg agattttcag gagctaagga agctaaaatg gagaaaaaaa tcactggata
      541 taccaccgtt gatatatccc aatggcatcg taaagaacat tttgaggcat ttcagtcagt
      601 tgctcaatgt acctataacc agaccgttca gctggatatt acggcctttt taaagaccgt
      661 aaagaaaaat aagcacaagt tttatccggc ctttattcac attcttgccc gcctgatgaa
      721 tgctcatccg gaatttcgta tggcaatgaa agacggtgag ctggtgatat gggatagtgt
      781 tcacccttgt tacaccgttt tccatgagca aactgaaacg ttttcatcgc tctggagtga
      841 ataccacgac gatttccggc agtttctaca catatattcg caagatgtgg cgtgttacgg
      901 tgaaaacctg gcctatttcc ctaaagggtt tattgagaat atgtttttcg tctcagccaa
      961 tccctgggtg agtttcacca gttttgattt aaacgtggcc aatatggaca acttcttcgc
     1021 ccccgttttc accatgggca aatattatac gcaaggcgac aaggtgctga tgccgctggc
     1081 gattcaggtt catcatgccg tttgtgatgg cttccatgtc ggcagaatgc ttaatgaatt
     1141 acaacagtac tgcgatgagt ggcagggcgg ggcgtaattt gatatcgagc tcgcttggac
     1201 tcctgttgat agatccagta atgacctcag aactccatct ggatttgttc agaacgctcg
     1261 gttgccgccg ggcgtttttt attggtgaga atccaagcct cgagctgtca gaccaagttt
     1321 actcatatat actttagatt gatttaaaac ttcattttta atttaaaagg atctaggtga
     1381 agatcctttt tgataatctc atgaccaaaa tcccttaacg tgagttttcg ttccactgag
     1441 cgtcagaccc cgtagaaaag atcaaaggat cttcttgaga tccttttttt ctgcgcgtaa
     1501 tctgctgctt gcaaacaaaa aaaccaccgc taccagcggt ggtttgtttg ccggatcaag
     1561 agctaccaac tctttttccg aaggtaactg gcttcagcag agcgcagata ccaaatactg
     1621 ttcttctagt gtagccgtag ttaggccacc acttcaagaa ctctgtagca ccgcctacat
     1681 acctcgctct gctaatcctg ttaccagtgg ctgctgccag tggcgataag tcgtgtctta
     1741 ccgggttgga ctcaagacga tagttaccgg ataaggcgca gcggtcgggc tgaacggggg
     1801 gttcgtgcac acagcccagc ttggagcgaa cgacctacac cgaactgaga tacctacagc
     1861 gtgagctatg agaaagcgcc acgcttcccg aagggagaaa ggcggacagg tatccggtaa
     1921 gcggcagggt cggaacagga gagcgcacga gggagcttcc agggggaaac gcctggtatc
     1981 tttatagtcc tgtcgggttt cgccacctct gacttgagcg tcgatttttg tgatgctcgt
     2041 caggggggcg gagcctgtgg aaaaacgcca gcaacgcggc ctttttacgg ttcctggcct
     2101 tttgctggcc ttttgctcac atgttctttc ctgcgttatc ccctgattct gtggataacc
     2161 gtattaccgc ctttgagt
//
