[The description below was written by a language model from this plasmid's Addgene catalogue record and the feature table of its GenBank file.]
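Description:
pEPYC0CM0391 is a small (2178 bp) circular Phytobrick Level 0 part plasmid built in the pUAP1 universal acceptor backbone, a synthetic biology vector used to domesticate individual standard DNA parts for Golden Gate-style modular assembly. It is maintained in E. coli through a high-copy ColE1/pUC-type origin of replication and selected with chloramphenicol via a cat gene encoding chloramphenicol acetyltransferase, which is followed by the phage lambda t0 terminator.

The insert is MinSyn_014, a fully synthetic sequence that, judging by its name and the associated work on rational design of minimal synthetic promoters for plants, is one member of a series of minimal synthetic plant promoter parts. It was cloned into the acceptor using the Type IIS enzyme BpiI, and both BpiI sites were destroyed in the process, as expected for this kind of assembly. The feature table does not annotate the insert itself. It most plausibly lies in the short unannotated stretch between two annotated bacterial terminators, a modified E. coli his operon terminator and a second putative terminator, which would insulate the part from transcriptional read-through in the bacterial host. The remaining annotations are standard sequencing primer binding sites. The record does not describe the composition of MinSyn_014, such as its cis-regulatory motifs or core promoter, nor the overhangs that define its position in the Phytobrick syntax.

As a Level 0 part, the plasmid carries no plant expression cassette, reporter or plant selection marker. It serves as a storage and donor vector from which the promoter part can be released and combined with other standard parts, such as coding sequences and terminators, into higher-level transcription units for testing or driving gene expression in plants.
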