Addgene plasmid #154517: pEPYC0CM0391
Purpose: Phytobricks Level 0 part
Depositing lab: Nicola Patron. Depositing organization: Earlham Institute. Publication: Rational design of minimal synthetic promoters for plants. Cai YM, Kallam K, Tidd H, Gendarini G, Salzman A, Patron NJ. Nucleic Acids Res. 2020 Aug 28. pii: 5897334. doi: 10.1093/nar/gkaa682. PubMed 32856047.
Backbone
  Vector backbone: pUAP1
  Vector type: Synthetic Biology
Growth in bacteria
  Bacterial resistance: Chloramphenicol, 25 μg/mL
  Growth temperature: 37°C
  Growth strain: NEB Stable
  Copy number: High Copy
Gene/Insert
  Gene/Insert name: MinSyn_014
  Species: Synthetic
  Cloning method: Restriction Enzyme; 5′ cloning site BpiI (destroyed during cloning); 3′ cloning site BpiI (destroyed during cloning)
Terms and licenses: Academic/Nonprofit Terms; Industry Terms: Not Available to Industry
Depositor comments: Please visit https://www.biorxiv.org/content/10.1101/2020.05.14.095406v1 for bioRxiv preprint.
How to cite: pEPYC0CM0391 was a gift from Nicola Patron (Addgene plasmid # 154517 ; http://n2t.net/addgene:154517 ; RRID:Addgene_154517)
